Addgene plasmid #23441: pDONR223-MAPK4
Depositing lab: William Hahn & David Root. Depositing organization: Dana-Farber Cancer Institute. Publication: COT drives resistance to RAF inhibition through MAP kinase pathway reactivation. Johannessen CM, Boehm JS, Kim SY, Thomas SR, Wardwell L, Johnson LA, Emery CM, Stransky N, Cogdill AP, Barretina J, Caponigro G, Hieronymus H, Murray RR, Salehi-Ashtiani K, Hill DE, Vidal M, Zhao JJ, Yang X, Alkan O, Kim S, Harris JL, Wilson CJ, Myer VE, Finan PM, Root DE, Roberts TM, Golub T, Flaherty KT, Dummer R, Weber BL, Sellers WR, Schlegel R, Wargo JA, Hahn WC, Garraway LA. Nature. 2010 Dec 16;468(7326):968-72. doi: 10.1038/nature09627 PubMed 21107320.
Backbone
  Vector backbone: pDONR223
  Backbone manufacturer: Invitrogen
  Backbone size w/o insert (bp): 5005
  Vector type: Gateway Donor vector
Growth in bacteria
  Bacterial resistance: Spectinomycin, 50 μg/mL
  Growth temperature: 37°C
  Growth strain: DH5alpha
  Copy number: High Copy
Gene/Insert
  Gene/Insert name: MAPK4 (alt name: mitogen-activated protein kinase 4)
  Species: H. sapiens (human)
  Insert size (bp): 785
  Entrez Gene: MAPK4 (a.k.a. ERK-4, ERK4, PRKM4, p63-MAPK, p63MAPK)
  Cloning method: Gateway Cloning
  Sequencing primers: 5′ M13pUC-fwd; 3′ M13rev
Terms and licenses: Academic/Nonprofit Terms; Industry Terms: Not Available to Industry
Depositor comments: The ORF has no Stop codon. This design enables easy recombination into a destination vector to add an epitope tag of choice and Stop codon to the ORF. Do NOT use this plasmid directly for transfections. A set of 4 custom lentiviral vectors is available ( pLX301 (http://www.addgene.org/25895/) , pLX302 (http://www.addgene.org/25896/) , pLX303 (http://www.addgene.org/25897/) , pLX304 (http://www.addgene.org/25890/) ) to be used to express these ORFs in mammalian cells. These plasmids are not included in the kit and must be ordered separately.
How to cite: pDONR223-MAPK4 was a gift from William Hahn & David Root (Addgene plasmid # 23441 ; http://n2t.net/addgene:23441 ; RRID:Addgene_23441)
