[The description below was written by a language model from this plasmid's Addgene catalogue record.]
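Description:
pDONR223-MAPK4 is a Gateway entry clone built on the Invitrogen pDONR223 donor backbone (about 5 kb without insert) and carrying an open reading frame for human MAPK4, the mitogen-activated protein kinase 4 also known as ERK4 or p63-MAPK. It is a high-copy bacterial plasmid maintained in E. coli under spectinomycin selection. No feature table accompanies the record, so the origin of replication and the exact recombination sites are not itemised. However, as a product of Gateway cloning into a donor vector, the insert would normally be flanked by attL sites that permit LR recombination into attR-bearing destination vectors. M13 forward and reverse primer sites on either side of the cloning position are listed for sequence verification.

The recorded insert size is 785 bp, and the record does not say whether this is a full-length or partial coding sequence. The ORF was deliberately cloned without a stop codon, so transfer into a suitable destination vector places it in frame with a C-terminal epitope tag and a vector-supplied stop codon. The backbone is a cloning shuttle, and the record lists no promoter for expression in mammalian cells. The depositors state explicitly that it should not be transfected directly. They point instead to a companion set of lentiviral destination vectors (the pLX301–pLX304 series, obtained separately) for expressing the ORF in mammalian cells. The clone belongs to a kit of kinase ORFs. The associated publication studied resistance to RAF inhibition through MAP kinase pathway reactivation, which is consistent with use in gain-of-function expression screens.
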