>Addgene plasmid #23441 | pDONR223-MAPK4 | depositor partial sequence | sequence record 11145 | Author sequence
ATGGCTGAGAAGGGTGACTGCATCGCCAGTGTCTATGGGTATGACCTCGGTGGGCGCTTTGTTGACTTCC
AACCCCTGGGCTTCGGTGTCAATGGTTTGGTGCTGTCGGCCGTGGACAGCCGGGCCTGCCGGAAGGTCGC
TGTGAAGAAGATTGCCCTGAGCGATGCCCGCAGCATGAAGCACGCGCTCCGAGAGATCAAGATCATTCGG
CGCCTGGACCACGACAACATCGTCAAAGTGTACGAGGTGCTCGGTCCCAAGGGCACTGACCTGCAGGGTG
AGCTGTTCAAGTTCAGCGTGGCGTACATCGTCCAGGAGTACATGGAGACCGACCTGGCACGCCTGCTGGA
GCAGGGCACGCTGGCAGAAGAGCATGCCAAGCTGTTCATGTACCAGCTGCTCCGCGGGCTCAAGTACATC
CACTCCGCCAACGTGCTGCACAGGGACCTGAAGCCCGCCAACATCTTCATCAGCACAGAGGACCTCGTGC
TCAAGATTGGGGATTTCGGGTTGGCAAGGATCGTTGATCAGCATTACTCCCACAAGGGTTATCTGTCAGA
AGGGTTGGTAACAAAGTGGTACCGTTCCCCGGCCGCCCGGCCCCGGTGGACGGCGGCGCCAGCCCCCAGT
TCGACCTGGACGTGTTCATCTCCCGCGCCCTGAAGCTCTGCACCAAGCCCGAGGACCTGCCGGACAATAA
ACTGGGCGACCTCAATGGTGCGTGCATCCCCGAGCACCCTGGCGACCTCGTGCAGACCGAGGCCTTCTCC
AAAGAAAGGTGGTTG
