>Addgene plasmid #23441 | pDONR223-MAPK4 | addgene partial sequence | sequence record 29263 | 23441 with M13rev
GCTGGATGGCAAATAATGATTTTATTTTGACTGATAGTGACCTGTTCGTTGCAACAAATTGATAAGCAAT
GCTTTCTTATAATGCCAACTTTGTACAAGAAAGTTGGCAACCACCTTTCTTTGGAGAAGGCCTCGGTCTG
CACGAGGTCGCCAGGGTGCTCGGGGATGCACGCACCATTGAGGTCGCCCAGTTTATTGTCCGGCAGGTCC
TCGGGCTTGGTGCAGAGCTTCAGGGCGCGGGAGATGAACACGTCCAGGTCGAACTGGGGGCTGGCGCCGC
CGTCCACCGGGGCCGGGCGGCCGGGGAACGGTACCACTTTGTTACCAACCCTTCTGACAGATAACCCTTG
TGGGAGTAATGCTGATCAACGATCCTTGCCAACCCGAAATCCCCAATCTTGAGCACGAGGTCCTCTGTGC
TGATGAAGATGTTGGCGGGCTTCAGGTCCCTGTGCAGCACGTTGGCGGAGTGGATGTACTTGAGCCCGCG
GAGCAGCTGGTACATGAACAGCTTGGCATGCTCTTCTGCCAGCGTGCCCTGCTCCAGCAGGCGTGCCAGG
TCGGTCTCCATGTACTCCTGGACGATGTACGCCACGCTGAACTTGAACAGCTCACCCTGC
