>Addgene plasmid #23441 | pDONR223-MAPK4 | addgene partial sequence | sequence record 29264 | 23441 with M13pUC-fwd
TAGCTCGGGCCCAATAATGATTTTATTTTGACTGATAGTGACCTGTTCGTTGCAACAAATTGATGAGCAA
TGCTTTTTTATAATGCCAACTTTGTACAAAAAAGTTGGCACCATGGCTGAGAAGGGTGACTGCATCGCCA
GTGTCTATGGGTATGACCTCGGTGGGCGCTTTGTTGACTTCCAACCCCTGGGCTTCGGTGTCAATGGTTT
GGTGCTGTCGGCCGTGGACAGCCGGGCCTGCCGGAAGGTCGCTGTGAAGAAGATTGCCCTGAGCGATGCC
CGCAGCATGAAGCACGCGCTCCGAGAGATCAAGATCATTCGGCGCCTGGACCACGACAACATCGTCAAAG
TGTACGAGGTGCTCGGTCCCAAGGGCACTGACCTGCAGGGTGAGCTGTTCAAGTTCAGCGTGGCGTACAT
CGTCCAGGAGTACATGGAGACCGACCTGGCACGCCTGCTGGAGCAGGGCACGCTGGCAGAAGAGCATGCC
AAGCTGTTCATGTACCAGCTGCTCCGCGGGCTCAAGTACATCCACTCCGCC
